Addgene plasmid #135818: D2_Ld_030320
Purpose: Expression of Leishmania donovani ectodomain in mammalian cells
Depositing lab: Gavin Wright. Depositing organization: Wellcome Sanger Institute. Publication: Systematic identification of genes encoding cell surface and secreted proteins that are essential for in vitro growth and infection in Leishmania donovani. Roberts AJ, Ong HB, Clare S, Brandt C, Harcourt K, Franssen SU, Cotton JA, Muller-Sienerth N, Wright GJ. PLoS Pathog. 2022 Feb 24;18(2):e1010364. doi: 10.1371/journal.ppat.1010364. eCollection 2022 Feb. PubMed 35202447.
Backbone
  Vector backbone: pTT3
  Backbone manufacturer: Yves Durocher, NRC
  Backbone size w/o insert (bp): 6132
  Vector type: Mammalian Expression
Growth in bacteria
  Bacterial resistance: Ampicillin, 100 μg/mL
  Growth temperature: 37°C
  Growth strain: DH5alpha
  Copy number: High Copy
Gene/Insert
  Gene/Insert name: DDRGK domain containing protein, putative (alt name: LDPBK_030320)
  Species: Leishmania donovani
  Insert size (bp): 966
  Tag / fusion protein: biotinylation sequence and His tag (C terminal on insert)
  Cloning method: Unknown
Terms and licenses: Academic/Nonprofit Terms; Industry Terms: Not Available to Industry
How to cite: D2_Ld_030320 was a gift from Gavin Wright (Addgene plasmid # 135818 ; http://n2t.net/addgene:135818 ; RRID:Addgene_135818)
