[The description below was written by a language model from this plasmid's Addgene catalogue record and pLannotate feature annotations shown in this document.]
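Description:
D2_Ld_030320 is a mammalian expression plasmid built on the pTT3 backbone, made to produce a recombinant, soluble ectodomain of a Leishmania donovani protein in mammalian cells. It is maintained in E. coli through a high-copy ColE1/pUC-type origin and selected with ampicillin via the β-lactamase gene (AmpR) under its own promoter. The backbone also carries a fragment of the Epstein-Barr virus oriP element, which allows episomal retention and enhanced transient expression in cell lines that supply EBNA1. A few residual bacterial elements (lac promoter/operator, CAP site, and small lacI, tet promoter and bla fragments) are annotated but appear to be backbone remnants with no role in the payload.

The expression cassette is driven by the human CMV immediate-early enhancer and promoter, followed by adenovirus-derived leader sequences, including a splice acceptor fragment and a chimeric intron fragment. The reverse-strand "PTP" annotation in this region most likely reflects the adenoviral origin of that leader rather than a functional coding sequence. A fragment of the mouse immunoglobulin heavy chain signal sequence lies at the start of the open reading frame, directing the product into the secretory pathway. According to the catalogue entry, the 966 bp insert encodes a putative DDRGK domain-containing protein (LDPBK_030320) with a C-terminal biotinylation sequence and His tag. The feature table does not annotate the insert or tags, which would occupy the unannotated stretch between the signal sequence and the rabbit β-globin polyadenylation signal. The tags would permit affinity purification and capture on streptavidin after biotinylation. The associated work concerns systematic study of L. donovani cell surface and secreted proteins.
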