Features (pLannotate 1.2.2; 17 found; start..end, strand, type, name):
      1..380     +  enhancer       CMV enhancer: human cytomegalovirus immediate early enhancer
    382..581     +  promoter       CMV promoter: human cytomegalovirus (CMV) immediate early promoter
    649..687     +  misc_feature   Ad SA (fragment): adenovirus major late transcript splice acceptor (Friedrich and Soriano, 1991)
    720..929     -  CDS            PTP (fragment): TERM_ADE02 - Experimental evidence at protein level: Swiss-Prot protein existence level 1. Protein covalently bound to the viral DNA that acts as a primer for viral genomic replication by DNA strand displacement. Assembles on the viral origin of replication in an initiation complex with viral polymerase, DBP, host NFIA and host POU2F1/OCT1. During initiation, the polymerase covalently couples the first dCTP with Ser- 580 of pTP. The terminal protein stimulates the template activity over 20 fold compared to protein-free templates. Neo-synthesized viral genomes are linked to two preterminal prot
    960..1049    +  intron         chimeric intron (fragment): chimera between introns from adenovirus and immunoglobulin heavy chain genes
   1068..1114    +  CDS            IgH signal sequence (fragment): signal sequence from the mouse immunoglobulin heavy chain variable region
   2325..2380    +  polyA_signal   β-globin poly(A) signal: rabbit β-globin polyadenylation signal (Gil and Proudfoot, 1987)
   2894..4575    -  rep_origin     oriP (fragment): Epstein-Barr virus oriP replication origin (Yates et al., 2000)
   4702..4806    +  promoter       AmpR promoter: bla
   4807..5667    +  CDS            AmpR: β-lactamase; bla; confers resistance to ampicillin, carbenicillin, and related antibiotics
   5838..6426    +  rep_origin     ori: high-copy-number ColE1/pMB1/pBR322/pUC origin of replication
   6609..6701    +  CDS            lacI (fragment): lac repressor; lacI; The lac repressor binds to the lac operator to inhibit transcription in E. coli. This inhibition can be relieved by adding lactose or isopropyl-β-D-thiogalactopyranoside (IPTG).
   6714..6735    +  protein_bind   CAP binding site: CAP binding activates transcription in the presence of cAMP. E. coli catabolite activator protein
   6750..6780    +  promoter       lac promoter: promoter for the E. coli lac operon
   6788..6804    +  protein_bind   lac operator: The lac repressor binds to the lac operator to inhibit transcription in E. coli. This inhibition can be relieved by adding lactose or isopropyl-β-D-thiogalactopyranoside (IPTG). lac repressor encoded by lacI
   6874..6890    +  promoter       tet promoter (fragment): E. coli promoter for tetracycline efflux protein gene
   6900..6925    -  CDS            bla(M) (fragment): β-lactamase lacking the signal sequence; bla(M); allows cytosolic expression of β-lactamase
>Addgene plasmid #135818 | D2_Ld_030320 | addgene full sequence | sequence record 274509 | Addgene NGS Result
GACATTGATTATTGACTAGTTATTAATAGTAATCAATTACGGGGTCATTAGTTCATAGCCCATATATGGA
GTTCCGCGTTACATAACTTACGGTAAATGGCCCGCCTGGCTGACCGCCCAACGACCCCCGCCCATTGACG
TCAATAATGACGTATGTTCCCATAGTAACGCCAATAGGGACTTTCCATTGACGTCAATGGGTGGAGTATT
TACGGTAAACTGCCCACTTGGCAGTACATCAAGTGTATCATATGCCAAGTCCGCCCCCTATTGACGTCAA
TGACGGTAAATGGCCCGCCTGGCATTATGCCCAGTACATGACCTTACGGGACTTTCCTACTTGGCAGTAC
ATCTACGTATTAGTCATCGCTATTACCATGGTGATGCGGTTTTGGCAGTACACCAATGGGCGTGGATAGC
GGTTTGACTCACGGGGATTTCCAAGTCTCCACCCCATTGACGTCAATGGGAGTTTGTTTTGGCACCAAAA
TCAACGGGACTTTCCAAAATGTCGTAATAACCCCGCCCCGTTGACGCAAATGGGCGGTAGGCGTGTACGG
TGGGAGGTCTATATAAGCAGAGCTCGTTTAGTGAACCGTCAGATCCTCACTCTCTTCCGCATCGCTGTCT
GCGAGGGCCAGCTGTTGGGCTCGCGGTTGAGGACAAACTCTTCGCGGTCTTTCCAGTACTCTTGGATCGG
AAACCCGTCGGCCTCCGAACGGTACTCCGCCACCGAGGGACCTGAGCGAGTCCGCATCGACCGGATCGGA
AAACCTCTCGAGAAAGGCGTCTAACCAGTCACAGTCGCAAGGTAGGCTGAGCACCGTGGCGGGCGGCAGC
GGGTGGCGGTCGGGGTTGTTTCTGGCGGAGGTGCTGCTGATGATGTAATTAAAGTAGGCGGTCTTGAGAC
GGCGGATGGTCGAGGTGAGGTGTGGCAGGCTTGAGATCCAGCTGTTGGGGTGAGTACTCCCTCTCAAAAG
CGGGCATTACTTCTGCGCTAAGATTGTCAGTTTCCAAAAACGAGGAGGATTTGATATTCACCTGGCCCGA
TCTGGCCATACACTTGAGTGACAATGACATCCACTTTGCCTTTCTCTCCACAGGTGTCCACTCCCAGGTC
CAAGTTTGCCACCATGGAGTTTCAGACCCAGGTACTCATGTCCCTGCTGCTCTGCATGTCTGGTGCGGCC
GCCACCAGATGGATCAGCCAGAGACACGCCGACGACAGCGGCGTGGGAGATAAGGCCCTGGCCCACAAGG
GCCGGCTGAGACTGAGCCAGAATGCCAGCGGAAGCGCCGTGCGGCGGAGAGGCAGCAAGGACGAGAACGG
CAGCGACCAGGTCGGAGTGGACGACGGCAATGGCGGAGCCGTGGGCAGAAGAAGAAGAGGCGCTGGCGGC
GACCTGCGGAGAAGAAGGCCTCAGGAAAGAGGCGCCAACCCCCACCACGGCGGCAGCGACGGCGACGAGA
ACAGCTACGACGACGACGATACCGGCGGCATCCCCGAGACAGACGCCAACGGCGTGAAGCTGACCCGGCT
GCAGCGGAAGAAGCTGGCCAAAGAGCGCGAGCGGGAAGAGAGGCGGCAGGCCCAGGAAGCCGCCCTGGAA
GCCCAGAGACAGCGGACCGACGCCAACGAGCTGAGAGATGCCGAGGCCGCCAGACGGGAAGAGGAACTGA
AGGCCGCCGAAGAGGCCGCCCTGCAGCAGCTGCGGCGGGACAAGAAGAAAGCCGAGGACGAGGAATACGC
CAAATGGGTGTCCCACATCGGCGTGGAAGAGAGAGGCGAGCTGGGCGACGAGGAAAGAGAGCGGCAGACC
AGACTGCAGAGCTTCCTGCTGGGCAGAGCCGCCCAGGTGCAGGCCAGAGCCCAGAGATCTGCCGCTGGCG
CCAAGAGCAGCCCCAGCGAAGAGGAATGCATCCACGTGCTGATCCTGCAGACCGCCGCCAGGGACCTGAA
GGTGTCCGTGGAAGAACTGGTGTCCACCATCGAGCAGCTGAGCCAGGCCGACAAGGTGCACGGCGTGTTC
GACGACCGGGGCAAATACGTGTTCATTGCCCCCGAGCAGTTCCCCCTGCTGGCCCAGTTCATCCGGCTGC
GGGGCAGAGTGTCCGTGCAGGAATTCACCCGCGAGTGCAACCGGATCGTGATGCAGTCTGGCGCGCCCGG
CAGCCTGCACCACATCCTGGACGCCCAGAAGATGCTGTGGAACCACAGGGACAGGAACCTGCCTCCTCTG
GCCCCTCTGGGCCCCCACCACCATCACCACCATTGAGTCTAGACACGTGATTAATTAAGGATCCCCCGAC
CTCGACCTCTGGCTAATAAAGGAAATTTATTTTCATTGCAATAGTGTGTTGGAATTTTTTGTGTCTCTCA
CTCGGAAGGACATATGGGAGGGCAAATCATTTGGTCGAGATCCCTCGGAGATCTCTAGCTAGAGGATCGA
TCCCCGCCCCGGACGAACTAAACCTGACTACGACATCTCTGCCCCTTCTTCGCGGGGCAGTGCATGTAAT
CCCTTCAGTTGGTTGGTACAACTTGCCAACTGGGCCCTGTTCCACATGTGACACGGGGGGGGACCAAACA
CAAAGGGGTTCTCTGACTGTAGTTGACATCCTTATAAATGGATGTGCACATTTGCCAACACTGAGTGGCT
TTCATCCTGGAGCAGACTTTGCAGTCTGTGGACTGCAACACAACATTGCCTTTATGTGTAACTCTTGGCT
GAAGCTCTTACACCAATGCTGGGGGACATGTACCTCCCAGGGGCCCAGGAAGACTACGGGAGGCTACACC
AACGTCAATCAGAGGGGCCTGTGTAGCTACCGATAAGCGGACCCTCAAGAGGGCATTAGCAATAGTGTTT
ATAAGGCCCCCTTGTTAACCCTAAACGGGTAGCATATGCTTCCCGGGTAGTAGTATATACTATCCAGACT
AACCCTAATTCAATAGCATATGTTACCCAACGGGAAGCATATGCTATCGAATTAGGGTTAGTAAAAGGGT
CCTAAGGAACAGCGATATCTCCCACCCCATGAGCTGTCACGGTTTTATTTACATGGGGTCAGGATTCCAC
GAGGGTAGTGAACCATTTTAGTCACAAGGGCAGTGGCTGAAGATCAAGGAGCGGGCAGTGAACTCTCCTG
AATCTTCGCCTGCTTCTTCATTCTCCTTCGTTTAGCTAATAGAATAACTGCTGAGTTGTGAACAGTAAGG
TGTATGTGAGGTGCTCGAAAACAAGGTTTCAGGTGACGCCCCCAGAATAAAATTTGGACGGGGGGTTCAG
TGGTGGCATTGTGCTATGACACCAATATAACCCTCACAAACCCCTTGGGCAATAAATACTAGTGTAGGAA
TGAAACATTCTGAATATCTTTAACAATAGAAATCCATGGGGTGGGGACAAGCCGTAAAGACTGGATGTCC
ATCTCACACGAATTTATGGCTATGGGCAACACATAATCCTAGTGCAATATGATACTGGGGTTATTAAGAT
GTGTCCCAGGCAGGGACCAAGACAGGTGAACCATGTTGTTACACTCTATTTGTAACAAGGGGAAAGAGAG
TGGACGCCGACAGCAGCGGACTCCACTGGTTGTCTCTAACACCCCCGAAAATTAAACGGGGCTCCACGCC
AATGGGGCCCATAAACAAAGACAAGTGGCCACTCTTTTTTTTGAAATTGTGGAGTGGGGGCACGCGTCAG
CCCCCACACGCCGCCCTGCGGTTTTGGACTGTAAAATAAGGGTGTAATAACTTGGCTGATTGTAACCCCG
CTAACCACTGCGGTCAAACCACTTGCCCACAAAACCACTAATGGCACCCCGGGGAATACCTGCATAAGTA
GGTGGGCGGGCCAAGATAGGGGCGCGATTGCTGCGATCTGGAGGACAAATTACACACACTTGCGCCTGAG
CGCCAAGCACAGGGTTGTTGGTCCTCATATTCACGAGGTCGCTGAGAGCACGGTGGGCTAATGTTGCCAT
GGGTAGCATATACTACCCAAATATCTGGATAGCATATGCTATCCTAATCTATATCTGGGTAGCATAGGCT
ATCCTAATCTATATCTGGGTAGCATATGCTATCCTAATCTATATCTGGGTAGTATATGCTATCCTAATTT
ATATCTGGGTAGCATAGGCTATCCTAATCTATATCTGGGTAGCATATGCTATCCTAATCTATATCTGGGT
AGTATATGCTATCCTAATCTGTATCCGGGTAGCATATGCTATCCTAATAGAGATTAGGGTAGTATATGCT
ATCCTAATTTATATCTGGGTAGCATATACTACCCAAATATCTGGATAGCATATGCTATCCTAATCTATAT
CTGGGTAGCATATGCTATCCTAATCTATATCTGGGTAGCATAGGCTATCCTAATCTATATCTGGGTAGCA
TATGCTATCCTAATCTATATCTGGGTAGTATATGCTATCCTAATTTATATCTGGGTAGCATAGGCTATCC
TAATCTATATCTGGGTAGCATATGCTATCCTAATCTATATCTGGGTAGTATATGCTATCCTAATCTGTAT
CCGGGTAGCATATGCTATCCTCATGATAAGCTGTCAAACATGAGAATTTTCTTGAAGACGAAAGGGCCTC
GTGATACGCCTATTTTTATAGGTTAATGTCATGATAATAATGGTTTCTTAGACGTCAGGTGGCACTTTTC
GGGGAAATGTGCGCGGAACCCCTATTTGTTTATTTTTCTAAATACATTCAAATATGTATCCGCTCATGAG
ACAATAACCCTGATAAATGCTTCAATAATATTGAAAAAGGAAGAGTATGAGTATTCAACATTTCCGTGTC
GCCCTTATTCCCTTTTTTGCGGCATTTTGCCTTCCTGTTTTTGCTCACCCAGAAACGCTGGTGAAAGTAA
AAGATGCTGAAGATCAGTTGGGTGCACGAGTGGGTTACATCGAACTGGATCTCAACAGCGGTAAGATCCT
TGAGAGTTTTCGCCCCGAAGAACGTTTTCCAATGATGAGCACTTTTAAAGTTCTGCTATGTGGCGCGGTA
TTATCCCGTGTTGACGCCGGGCAAGAGCAACTCGGTCGCCGCATACACTATTCTCAGAATGACTTGGTTG
AGTACTCACCAGTCACAGAAAAGCATCTTACGGATGGCATGACAGTAAGAGAATTATGCAGTGCTGCCAT
AACCATGAGTGATAACACTGCGGCCAACTTACTTCTGACAACGATCGGAGGACCGAAGGAGCTAACCGCT
TTTTTGCACAACATGGGGGATCATGTAACTCGCCTTGATCGTTGGGAACCGGAGCTGAATGAAGCCATAC
CAAACGACGAGCGTGACACCACGATGCCTGCAGCAATGGCAACAACGTTGCGCAAACTATTAACTGGCGA
ACTACTTACTCTAGCTTCCCGGCAACAATTAATAGACTGGATGGAGGCGGATAAAGTTGCAGGACCACTT
CTGCGCTCGGCCCTTCCGGCTGGCTGGTTTATTGCTGATAAATCTGGAGCCGGTGAGCGTGGGTCTCGCG
GTATCATTGCAGCACTGGGGCCAGATGGTAAGCCCTCCCGTATCGTAGTTATCTACACGACGGGGAGTCA
GGCAACTATGGATGAACGAAATAGACAGATCGCTGAGATAGGTGCCTCACTGATTAAGCATTGGTAACTG
TCAGACCAAGTTTACTCATATATACTTTAGATTGATTTAAAACTTCATTTTTAATTTAAAAGGATCTAGG
TGAAGATCCTTTTTGATAATCTCATGACCAAAATCCCTTAACGTGAGTTTTCGTTCCACTGAGCGTCAGA
CCCCGTAGAAAAGATCAAAGGATCTTCTTGAGATCCTTTTTTTCTGCGCGTAATCTGCTGCTTGCAAACA
AAAAAACCACCGCTACCAGCGGTGGTTTGTTTGCCGGATCAAGAGCTACCAACTCTTTTTCCGAAGGTAA
CTGGCTTCAGCAGAGCGCAGATACCAAATACTGTTCTTCTAGTGTAGCCGTAGTTAGGCCACCACTTCAA
GAACTCTGTAGCACCGCCTACATACCTCGCTCTGCTAATCCTGTTACCAGTGGCTGCTGCCAGTGGCGAT
AAGTCGTGTCTTACCGGGTTGGACTCAAGACGATAGTTACCGGATAAGGCGCAGCGGTCGGGCTGAACGG
GGGGTTCGTGCACACAGCCCAGCTTGGAGCGAACGACCTACACCGAACTGAGATACCTACAGCGTGAGCT
ATGAGAAAGCGCCACGCTTCCCGAAGGGAGAAAGGCGGACAGGTATCCGGTAAGCGGCAGGGTCGGAACA
GGAGAGCGCACGAGGGAGCTTCCAGGGGGAAACGCCTGGTATCTTTATAGTCCTGTCGGGTTTCGCCACC
TCTGACTTGAGCGTCGATTTTTGTGATGCTCGTCAGGGGGGCGGAGCCTATGGAAAAACGCCAGCAACGC
GGCCTTTTTACGGTTCCTGGCCTTTTGCTGGCCTTTTGCTCACATGTTCTTTCCTGCGTTATCCCCTGAT
TCTGTGGATAACCGTATTACCGCCTTTGAGTGAGCTGATACCGCTCGCCGCAGCCGAACGACCGAGCGCA
GCGAGTCAGTGAGCGAGGAAGCGGAAGAGCGCCCAATACGCAAACCGCCTCTCCCCGCGCGTTGGCCGAT
TCATTAATGCAGCTGGCACGACAGGTTTCCCGACTGGAAAGCGGGCAGTGAGCGCAACGCAATTAATGTG
AGTTAGCTCACTCATTAGGCACCCCAGGCTTTACACTTTATGCTTCCGGCTCGTATGTTGTGTGGAATTG
TGAGCGGATAACAATTTCACACAGGAAACAGCTATGACCATGATTACGCCAAGCTCTAGCTAGAGGTCGA
CCAATTCTCATGTTTGACAGCTTATCATCGCAGATCCGGGCAACGTTGTTGCCATTGCTGCAGGCGCAGA
ACTGGTAGGTATGGAAGATCTATACATTGAATCAATATTGGCAATTAGCCATATTAGTCATTGGTTATAT
AGCATAAATCAATATTGGCTATTGGCCATTGCATACGTTGTATCTATATCATAATATGTACATTTATATT
GGCTCATGTCCAATATGACCGCCATGTT
